>Addgene plasmid #16205 | pMSCVpuro BRIT1 | addgene partial sequence | sequence record 22491 | pLXSN5 5'-CCCTTGAACCTCCTCGTTCGACC-3'
CCNACTCCTTTTCAGCCCTCACTCCTTCTCTAGGCGCCGGAATTAGATCTCTCGAGGTTAACGAATTCGC
CCTTCTCGCAAGCACCGCGTAGGCCAGCTGGCCGGATCCCGCCGTCTGTCATGGCGGCCCCCATCCTGAA
AGATGTAGTGGCCTATGTTGAAGTGTGGTCATCCAATGGAACAGAAAATTATTCAAAGACATTTACAACA
CAGCTTGTGGATATGGGGGCAAAGGTTTCAAAAACTTTTAACAAACAAGTAACTCACGTTATCTTCAAAG
ATGGCTACCAGAGCACTTGGGACAAAGCTCAGAAGAGAGGCGTAAAGCTCGTTTCGGTGCTCTGGGTTGA
AAAATGCAGGACAGCTGGAGCACACATTGATGAATCATTGTTCCCTGCAGCTAATATGAATGAACACTTA
TCAAGCCTAATTAAAAAAAAAACGTAAATGTATGCAGCCCAAAGATTTTAATTTTAAACNCCNGAAAATG
ATAAGAGATTTCANAANAAATTNGAAAAAATGGNCTAAAGAGCTNCAANGGCAAAAAACAANTCTAGATG
AGGANGTNCNTATTCCCNTTATTTGAATCNAAGGGGTCCATNAAAAANNACCCCCCCAATTTGAAATTAA
NANTAACNCCCCCCCGCCNCATGGGGNNAAAAANTTTCCCCGGNNGTTGAGGGGGNAAANGGGNAAATTN
TTTNCCCCCCCCTTTTNCCCAAAGNATTCCCNCGNTCCCCTNGNAAACCCCCAGAANCCTNCTTNGNGGG
AACCCCCTTTNNAAATTTNCCCGGGGAAACTTTTGNNNTCCANAAAAACCTTNGGGGGGGGNNNCCCCCC
CNTTTTTGANANNNTTTGGGAAACCCGGNGG
