[The description below was written by a language model from this plasmid's Addgene catalogue record.]
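Description:
pMSCVpuro BRIT1 is a retroviral mammalian expression plasmid built on the commercial pMSCVpuro backbone (about 6.3 kb without insert), a murine stem cell virus–based vector. It carries the human BRIT1 coding sequence, the gene officially designated MCPH1 (microcephalin), inserted by restriction enzyme cloning. The record does not give the insert size, the cloning sites used, or any epitope tags or mutations, and no feature table is supplied, so the exact layout cannot be confirmed from the record. In vectors of this family, the insert is generally transcribed from the 5′ long terminal repeat, a packaging signal allows the genomic RNA to be encapsidated when the plasmid is introduced into a retroviral packaging cell line, and a separate internal promoter drives the puromycin resistance gene. The listed MSCV 5′ sequencing primer is consistent with the insert lying downstream of the viral LTR and packaging region.

In bacteria the plasmid is maintained as a high-copy replicon under ampicillin selection. In mammalian cells, puromycin selects for cells that have stably integrated the provirus after transduction, or that have taken up the plasmid by transfection. The construct is suited to stable ectopic expression of BRIT1/MCPH1 in dividing mammalian cells. The associated publication concerns the role of BRIT1 in the early DNA damage response, maintenance of chromosomal integrity, and cancer, so likely uses include overexpression or reconstitution experiments probing these functions, although the record does not specify how the plasmid was employed.
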