Addgene plasmid #16205: pMSCVpuro BRIT1
Depositing lab: Shiaw-Yih Lin. Depositing organization: University of Texas MD Anderson Cancer Center. Publication: BRIT1 regulates early DNA damage response, chromosomal integrity, and cancer. Rai R, Dai H, Multani AS, Li K, Chin K, Gray J, Lahad JP, Liang J, Mills GB, Meric-Bernstam F, Lin SY. Cancer Cell. 2006 Aug . 10(2):145-57. 10.1016/j.ccr.2006.07.002 PubMed 16872911.
Backbone
  Vector backbone: pMSCVpuro
  Backbone manufacturer: Clontech
  Backbone size w/o insert (bp): 6300
  Vector type: Mammalian Expression, Retroviral
  Selectable markers: Puromycin
Growth in bacteria
  Bacterial resistance: Ampicillin, 100 μg/mL
  Growth temperature: 37°C
  Growth strain: DH5alpha
  Copy number: High Copy
Gene/Insert
  Gene/Insert name: BRIT1
  Species: H. sapiens (human)
  Entrez Gene: MCPH1 (a.k.a. BRIT1, MCT)
  Cloning method: Restriction Enzyme
  Sequencing primers: 5′ MSCV
Terms and licenses: Academic/Nonprofit Terms; Industry Terms: Not Available to Industry
How to cite: pMSCVpuro BRIT1 was a gift from Shiaw-Yih Lin (Addgene plasmid # 16205 ; http://n2t.net/addgene:16205 ; RRID:Addgene_16205)
